>Addgene plasmid #70289 | R777-E005 Hs.AKT3 | depositor full sequence | sequence record 125738 | Full Sequence
TTAACGCTAGCATGGATGTTTTCCCAGTCACGACGTTGTAAAACGACGGCCAGTCTTAAAATTCGAGCTC
GGTCCGAGGATCCGAAATAATGATTTTATTTTGACTGATAGTGACCTGTTCGTTGCAACAAATTGATAAG
CAATGCTTTTTTATAATGCCAACTTTGTACAAAAAAGTTGGCACCATGAGCGATGTTACCATTGTGAAAG
AAGGTTGGGTTCAGAAGAGGGGAGAATATATAAAAAACTGGAGGCCAAGATACTTCCTTTTGAAGACAGA
TGGCTCATTCATAGGATATAAAGAGAAACCTCAAGATGTGGATTTACCTTATCCCCTCAACAACTTTTCA
GTGGCAAAATGCCAGTTAATGAAAACAGAACGACCAAAGCCAAACACATTTATAATCAGATGTCTCCAGT
GGACTACTGTTATAGAGAGAACATTTCATGTAGATACTCCAGAGGAAAGGGAAGAATGGACAGAAGCTAT
CCAGGCTGTAGCAGACAGACTGCAGAGGCAAGAAGAGGAGAGAATGAATTGTAGTCCAACTTCACAAATT
GATAATATAGGAGAGGAAGAGATGGATGCCTCTACAACCCATCATAAAAGAAAGACAATGAATGATTTTG
ACTATTTGAAACTACTAGGTAAAGGCACTTTTGGGAAAGTTATTTTGGTTCGAGAGAAGGCAAGTGGAAA
ATACTATGCTATGAAGATTCTGAAGAAAGAAGTCATTATTGCAAAGGATGAAGTGGCACACACTCTAACT
GAAAGCAGAGTATTAAAGAACACTAGACATCCCTTTTTAACATCCTTGAAATATTCCTTCCAGACAAAAG
ACCGTTTGTGTTTTGTGATGGAATATGTTAATGGGGGCGAGCTGTTTTTCCATTTGTCGAGAGAGCGGGT
GTTCTCTGAGGACCGCACACGTTTCTATGGTGCAGAAATTGTCTCTGCCTTGGACTATCTACATTCCGGA
AAGATTGTGTACCGTGATCTCAAGTTGGAGAATCTAATGCTGGACAAAGATGGCCACATAAAAATTACAG
ATTTTGGACTTTGCAAAGAAGGGATCACAGATGCAGCCACCATGAAGACATTCTGTGGCACTCCAGAATA
TCTGGCACCAGAGGTGTTAGAAGATAATGACTATGGCCGAGCAGTAGACTGGTGGGGCCTAGGGGTTGTC
ATGTATGAAATGATGTGTGGGAGGTTACCTTTCTACAACCAGGACCATGAGAAACTTTTTGAATTAATAT
TAATGGAAGACATTAAATTTCCTCGAACACTCTCTTCAGATGCAAAATCATTGCTTTCAGGGCTCTTGAT
AAAGGATCCAAATAAACGCCTTGGTGGAGGACCAGATGATGCAAAAGAAATTATGAGACACAGTTTCTTC
TCTGGAGTAAACTGGCAAGATGTATATGATAAAAAGCTTGTACCTCCTTTTAAACCTCAAGTAACATCTG
AGACAGATACTAGATATTTTGATGAAGAATTTACAGCTCAGACTATTACAATAACACCACCTGAAAAATA
TGATGAGGATGGTATGGACTGCATGGACAATGAGAGGCGGCCGCATTTCCCTCAATTTTCCTACTCTGCA
AGTGGACGAGAATAATCAACTTTCTTGTACAAAGTTGGCATTATAGGAAAGCATTGCTTATCAATTTGTT
GCAACGAACAGGTCACTATCAGTCAAAATAAAATCATTATTTGCATGCAAGCTTAGATCCTCTAGACCAG
CCAGGACAGAAATGCCTCGACTTCGCTGCTACCCAAGGTTGCCGGGTGACGCACACCGTGGAAACGGATG
AAGGCACGAACCCAGTGGACATAAGCCTGTTCGGTTCGTAAGCTGTAATGCAAGTAGCGTATGCGCTCAC
GCAACTGGTCCAGAACCTTGACCGAACGCAGCGGTGGTAACGGCGCAGTGGCGGTTTTCATGGCTTGTTA
TGACTGTTTTTTTGGGGTACAGTCTATGCCTCGGGCATCCAAGCAGCAAGCGCGTTACGCCGTGGGTCGA
TGTTTGATGTTATGGAGCAGCAACGATGTTACGCAGCAGGGCAGTCGCCCTAAAACAAAGTTAAACATTA
TGAGGGAAGCGGTGATCGCCGAAGTATCGACTCAACTATCAGAGGTAGTTGGCGTCATCGAGCGCCATCT
CGAACCGACGTTGCTGGCCGTACATTTGTACGGCTCCGCAGTGGATGGCGGCCTGAAGCCACACAGTGAT
ATTGATTTGCTGGTTACGGTGACCGTAAGGCTTGATGAAACAACGCGGCGAGCTTTGATCAACGACCTTT
TGGAAACTTCGGCTTCCCCTGGAGAGAGCGAGATTCTCCGCGCTGTAGAAGTCACCATTGTTGTGCACGA
CGACATCATTCCGTGGCGTTATCCAGCTAAGCGCGAACTGCAATTTGGAGAATGGCAGCGCAATGACATT
CTTGCAGGTATCTTCGAGCCAGCCACGATCGACATTGATCTGGCTATCTTGCTGACAAAAGCAAGAGAAC
ATAGCGTTGCCTTGGTAGGTCCAGCGGCGGAGGAACTCTTTGATCCGGTTCCTGAACAGGATCTATTTGA
GGCGCTAAATGAAACCTTAACGCTATGGAACTCGCCGCCCGACTGGGCTGGCGATGAGCGAAATGTAGTG
CTTACGTTGTCCCGCATTTGGTACAGCGCAGTAACCGGCAAAATCGCGCCGAAGGATGTCGCTGCCGACT
GGGCAATGGAGCGCCTGCCGGCCCAGTATCAGCCCGTCATACTTGAAGCTAGACAGGCTTATCTTGGACA
AGAAGAAGATCGCTTGGCCTCGCGCGCAGATCAGTTGGAAGAATTTGTCCACTACGTGAAAGGCGAGATC
ACCAAGGTAGTCGGCAAATAACCCTCGAGCCACCCATGACCAAAATCCCTTAACGTGAGTTACGCGTCGT
TCCACTGAGCGTCAGACCCCGTAGAAAAGATCAAAGGATCTTCTTGAGATCCTTTTTTTCTGCGCGTAAT
CTGCTGCTTGCAAACAAAAAAACCACCGCTACCAGCGGTGGTTTGTTTGCCGGATCAAGAGCTACCAACT
CTTTTTCCGAAGGTAACTGGCTTCAGCAGAGCGCAGATACCAAATACTGTCCTTCTAGTGTAGCCGTAGT
TAGGCCACCACTTCAAGAACTCTGTAGCACCGCCTACATACCTCGCTCTGCTAATCCTGTTACCAGTGGC
TGCTGCCAGTGGCGATAAGTCGTGTCTTACCGGGTTGGACTCAAGACGATAGTTACCGGATAAGGCGCAG
CGGTCGGGCTGAACGGGGGGTTCGTGCACACAGCCCAGCTTGGAGCGAACGACCTACACCGAACTGAGAT
ACCTACAGCGTGAGCATTGAGAAAGCGCCACGCTTCCCGAAGGGAGAAAGGCGGACAGGTATCCGGTAAG
CGGCAGGGTCGGAACAGGAGAGCGCACGAGGGAGCTTCCAGGGGGAAACGCCTGGTATCTTTATAGTCCT
GTCGGGTTTCGCCACCTCTGACTTGAGCGTCGATTTTTGTGATGCTCGTCAGGGGGGCGGAGCCTATGGA
AAAACGCCAGCAACGCGGCCTTTTTACGGTTCCTGGCCTTTTGCTGGCCTTTTGCTCACATGTTCTTTCC
TGCGTTATCCCCTGATTCTGTGGATAACCGTATTACCGCCTTTGAGTGAGCTGATACCGCTCGCCGCAGC
CGAACGACCGAGCGCAGCGAGTCAGTGAGCGAGGAAGCGGAAGAGCGCCCAATACGCAAACCGCCTCTCC
CCGCGCGTTGGCCGATTCATTAATGCAGCTGGCACGACAGGTTTCCCGACTGGAAAGCGGGCAGTGAGCG
CAACGCAATTAATACGCGTACCGCTAGCCAGGAAGAGTTTGTAGAAACGCAAAAAGGCCATCCGTCAGGA
TGGCCTTCTGCTTAGTTTGATGCCTGGCAGTTTATGGCGGGCGTCCTGCCCGCCACCCTCCGGGCCGTTG
CTTCACAACGTTCAAATCCGCTCCCGGCGGATTTGTCCTACTCAGGAGAGCGTTCACCGACAAACAACAG
ATAAAACGAAAGGCCCAGTCTTCCGACTGAGCCTTTCGTTTTATTTGATGCCTGGCAGTTCCCTACTCTC
GCG
Features (pLannotate 1.2.2; 11 found; start..end, strand, type, name):
     18..54      -  CDS            lacZα (fragment): LacZα fragment of β-galactosidase; lacZ fragment
     85..180     +  protein_bind   attL3: mutant version of attL; recombination site for the Gateway® LR reaction LR Clonase™
    186..1622    +  CDS            AKT3: AKT3_HUMAN - Also known as PKBG. Experimental evidence at protein level: Swiss-Prot protein existence level 1. AKT3 is one of 3 closely related serine/threonine-protein kinases (AKT1, AKT2 and AKT3) called the AKT kinase, and which regulate many processes including metabolism, proliferation, cell survival, growth and angiogenesis. This is mediated through serine and/or threonine phosphorylation of a range of downstream substrates. Over 100 substrate candidates have been reported so far, but for most of them, no isoform specificity has been reported. AKT3 is the least studied AKT isoform. It pl
   1630..1723    -  protein_bind   attL2 (fragment): mutant version of attL; recombination site for the Gateway® LR reaction LR Clonase™
   1838..1861    +  promoter       Pc promoter (fragment): intI1 (promoter lies within the coding sequence); class 1 integron promoter
   2037..2093    +  CDS            GmR (fragment): gentamycin acetyltransferase; aacC1; confers resistance to gentamycin
   2100..2891    +  CDS            SmR: aminoglycoside adenylyltransferase (Murphy, 1985); aadA; confers resistance to spectinomycin and streptomycin
   2984..3572    +  rep_origin     ori: high-copy-number ColE1/pMB1/pBR322/pUC origin of replication
   3755..3847    +  CDS            lacI (fragment): lac repressor; lacI; The lac repressor binds to the lac operator to inhibit transcription in E. coli. This inhibition can be relieved by adding lactose or isopropyl-β-D-thiogalactopyranoside (IPTG).
   3902..3929    -  terminator     rrnB T2 terminator: transcription terminator T2 from the E. coli rrnB gene
   4061..4104    +  terminator     rrnB T1 terminator: Escherichia coli rrnB; transcription terminator T1 from the E. coli rrnB gene
