[The description below was written by a language model from this plasmid's Addgene catalogue record and pLannotate feature annotations shown in this document.]
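Description:
R777-E005 Hs.AKT3 is a Gateway entry clone built on the pDonor-255 backbone (about 2.7 kb without insert; the full sequence record is 4,133 nt) that carries the human AKT3 open reading frame corresponding to NM_005465.4. It is a bacterial propagation and cloning plasmid rather than an expression vector. It replicates in E. coli from a high-copy ColE1/pUC-type origin and is selected with spectinomycin through an aadA (SmR) aminoglycoside adenylyltransferase gene. Upstream of that gene lie a fragment of a class 1 integron Pc promoter and a short gentamicin acetyltransferase remnant, apparently leftovers of the integron-derived resistance cassette. Short lacZα and lacI fragments are also backbone remnants. The rrnB T1 and T2 terminators annotated upstream of the cloning region likely help insulate the insert from read-through transcription.

The roughly 1.44 kb AKT3 coding sequence encodes one of the three closely related AKT (protein kinase B) serine/threonine kinases, which regulate metabolism, proliferation, survival and growth. It sits between two attL recombination sites. The automated annotation labels the upstream site as attL3 and the downstream one as a partial attL2; this may simply reflect how similar the attL variants are, and the record does not otherwise specify the site identities. No promoter is annotated in front of the ORF, so expression depends on moving the insert by LR Clonase recombination into a destination vector that supplies the promoter and any tags. Because the clone retains its native stop codon, it suits untagged expression or N-terminal fusions, but not C-terminal fusions.
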