Addgene plasmid #70289: R777-E005 Hs.AKT3
Purpose: Gateway ORF clone of human AKT3 [NM_005465.4] with stop codon (for native or N-terminal fusions)
Depositing lab: Dominic Esposito. Depositing organization: National Cancer Institute (NCI).
Backbone
  Vector backbone: pDonor-255
  Backbone size w/o insert (bp): 2693
  Vector type: Gateway Entry Clone
Growth in bacteria
  Bacterial resistance: Spectinomycin, 50 μg/mL
  Growth temperature: 37°C
  Growth strain: DH10B
  Copy number: High Copy
Gene/Insert
  Gene/Insert name: AKT 3 (alt name: NM_005465.4)
  Species: H. sapiens (human)
  Insert size (bp): 1440
  Entrez Gene: AKT3 (a.k.a. MPPH, MPPH2, PKB-GAMMA, PKBG, PRKBG, RAC-PK-gamma, RAC-gamma, STK-2)
  Cloning method: Gateway Cloning
  Sequencing primers: 5′ M13F 23-mer (5'-CCCAGTCACGACGTTGTAAAACG); 3′ attLR 23-mer (5'-TAACATCAGAGATTTTGAGACAC)
Terms and licenses: Academic/Nonprofit Terms; Industry Terms: Not Available to Industry
How to cite: R777-E005 Hs.AKT3 was a gift from Dominic Esposito (Addgene plasmid # 70289 ; http://n2t.net/addgene:70289 ; RRID:Addgene_70289)
