>Addgene plasmid #70289 | R777-E005 Hs.AKT3 | addgene partial sequence | sequence record 129256 | pCR8_R1 5'-cgaaccgaacaggcttatgt-3'
GTGCGTCACCCGGCAACCTTGGGTAGCAGCGAAGTCGAGGCATTTCTGTCCTGGCTGGTCTAGAGGATCT
AAGCTTGCATGCAAATAATGATTTTATTTTGACTGATAGTGACCTGTTCGTTGCAACAAATTGATAAGCA
ATGCTTTCCTATAATGCCAACTTTGTACAAGAAAGTTGATTATTCTCGTCCACTTGCAGAGTAGGAAAAT
TGAGGGAAATGCGGCCGCCTCTCATTGTCCATGCAGTCCATACCATCCTCATCATATTTTTCAGGTGGTG
TTATTGTAATAGTCTGAGCTGTAAATTCTTCATCAAAATATCTAGTATCTGTCTCAGATGTTACTTGAGG
TTTAAAAGGAGGTACAAGCTTTTTATCATATACATCTTGCCAGTTTACTCCAGAGAAGAAACTGTGTCTC
ATAATTTCTTTTGCATCATCTGGTCCTCCACCAAGGCGTTTATTTGGATCCTTTATCAAGAGCCCTGAAA
GCAATGATTTTGCATCTGAAGAGAGTGTTCGAGGAAATTTAATGTCTTCCATTAATATTAATTCAAAAAG
TTTCTCATGGTCCTGGTTGTAGAAAGGTAACCTCCCACACATCATTTCATACATGACAACCCCTAGGCCC
CACCAGTCTACTGCTCGGCCATAGTCATTATCTTCTAACACCTCTGGTGCCAGATATTCTGGAGTGCCAC
AGAATGTCTTCATGGTGGCTGCATCTGTGATCCCTTCTTTGCAAAGTCCAAAATCTGTAATTTTTATGTG
GCCATCTTTGTCCAGCATTAGATTCTCCAACTTGAGATCACGGTACACAATCTTTCCGGAATGTAGATAG
TCCAAGGCAGAGACAATTTCTGCACCATAGAAACGTGTGCGGTCCTCAGAGAACACCCGCTCTCTCGACA
A
